Addgene plasmid #68199: pMyb12 (GB0075)
Purpose: Provides the CDS of theSolanum lycopersicum Myb12 transcription factor as a level 0 GoldenBraid part
Depositing lab: Diego Orzaez. Depositing organization: Agencia Estatal Consejo Superior de Investigaciones Científicas, M.P. Publication: GoldenBraid 2.0: a comprehensive DNA assembly framework for plant synthetic biology. Sarrion-Perdigones A, Vazquez-Vilar M, Palaci J, Castelijns B, Forment J, Ziarsolo P, Blanca J, Granell A, Orzaez D. Plant Physiol. 2013 Jul;162(3):1618-31. 10.1104/pp.113.217661 PubMed 23669743.
Backbone
  Vector backbone: pUPD
  Backbone manufacturer: self-made; derived from pGEMT-Easy manufactured by Promega
  Vector type: Synthetic Biology
Growth in bacteria
  Bacterial resistance: Ampicillin, 100 μg/mL
  Growth temperature: 37°C
  Growth strain: DH5alpha
  Copy number: High Copy
Gene/Insert
  Gene/Insert name: Myb12 coding region
  Insert size (bp): 1014
  Mutation: BsaI and BsmBI sites removed
  Cloning method: Restriction Enzyme; 5′ cloning site BsmBI (destroyed during cloning); 3′ cloning site BsmBI (destroyed during cloning)
  Sequencing primers: 5′ SP6; 3′ T7
Terms and licenses: Academic/Nonprofit Terms; Industry Terms: Not Available to Industry
Depositor comments: insert can be released with BsaI
How to cite: pMyb12 (GB0075) was a gift from Diego Orzaez (Addgene plasmid # 68199 ; http://n2t.net/addgene:68199 ; RRID:Addgene_68199)
