[The description below was written by a language model from this plasmid's Addgene catalogue record and pLannotate feature annotations shown in this document.]
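Description:
pMyb12 (GB0075) is a level 0 GoldenBraid 2.0 part plasmid that supplies the coding sequence of the Solanum lycopersicum (tomato) Myb12 transcription factor for modular plant synthetic biology assemblies. The backbone is pUPD, the GoldenBraid universal part domestication vector, which the depositor built from pGEM-T Easy. It is a 4,076 bp, high-copy E. coli plasmid carrying a ColE1/pUC-type origin of replication and a β-lactamase gene with its own promoter for ampicillin selection. Remnants of the pGEM lineage are also annotated: an f1 phage origin, lac promoter/operator and CAP site, lacZα and lacI fragments, and flanking SP6 and T7 promoters, which serve as the sequencing primer sites on either side of the insert.

The payload is the 1,014 bp Myb12 coding region, "domesticated" by removing internal BsaI and BsmBI recognition sites so that it is compatible with the type IIS restriction enzymes used in GoldenBraid cloning. It was inserted through BsmBI sites that were destroyed in the process, and the part can be released with BsaI for assembly into higher-level constructs. The plasmid contains no plant promoter or terminator, so it is a storage and donor vector rather than an expression construct. To build a transcriptional unit, the CDS must be combined with other level 0 parts. The automated annotation labels part of the insert, on the reverse strand, as a fragment of Arabidopsis WER (MYB66). This most likely reflects similarity within the conserved MYB domain rather than the presence of that gene, since the catalogue record identifies the insert as tomato Myb12.
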