Features (pLannotate 1.2.2; 13 found; start..end, strand, type, name):
    540..989     -  CDS            WER (fragment): WER_ARATH - Also known as MYB66. Experimental evidence at protein level: Swiss-Prot protein existence level 1. Transcription activator, when associated with BHLH2/EGL3/MYC146 or BHLH12/MYC1. Involved in epidermal cell fate specification in roots and hypocotyl. Together with GL3 or BHLH2, promotes the formation of non-hair developing cells (atrichoblasts) et the N position in root epidermis. Regulates stomata spatial distribution in hypocotyls. Binds to the WER-binding sites (WBS) promoter regions and activates the transcription of target genes such as GL2 and of CPC. From Arabidopsis thaliana
   1126..1144    -  promoter       SP6 promoter: promoter for bacteriophage SP6 RNA polymerase
   1186..1202    -  protein_bind   lac operator: The lac repressor binds to the lac operator to inhibit transcription in E. coli. This inhibition can be relieved by adding lactose or isopropyl-β-D-thiogalactopyranoside (IPTG). lac repressor encoded by lacI
   1210..1240    -  promoter       lac promoter: promoter for the E. coli lac operon
   1255..1276    -  protein_bind   CAP binding site: CAP binding activates transcription in the presence of cAMP. E. coli catabolite activator protein
   1289..1381    -  CDS            lacI (fragment): lac repressor; lacI; The lac repressor binds to the lac operator to inhibit transcription in E. coli. This inhibition can be relieved by adding lactose or isopropyl-β-D-thiogalactopyranoside (IPTG).
   1564..2152    -  rep_origin     ori: high-copy-number ColE1/pMB1/pBR322/pUC origin of replication
   2323..3183    -  CDS            AmpR: β-lactamase; bla; confers resistance to ampicillin, carbenicillin, and related antibiotics
   3184..3288    -  promoter       AmpR promoter: bla
   3315..3365    +  misc_feature   bom (fragment): basis of mobility region from pBR322
   3366..3821    -  rep_origin     f1 ori (sequence partly withheld): f1 bacteriophage origin of replication; arrow indicates direction of (+) strand synthesis
   3825..3982    -  CDS            lacZα (fragment): LacZα fragment of β-galactosidase; lacZ fragment
   3985..4003    +  promoter       T7 promoter: promoter for bacteriophage T7 RNA polymerase
>Addgene plasmid #68199 | pMyb12 (GB0075) | depositor full sequence | sequence record 125717 | pMyb12 (GB0075) sequence 4076 bps
CTCGAAGCTCAAGACAAAAGCCAAGATACAATGGTACTATGATTTTGGTTATTAATTTCCATTGTTGTTG
CTTCTTCATAATTATTATTATCATTGGTGCAATTTTGAAGTAAGTTAGTGTCAGTATCGTCCCATTGTGG
CCAACTGGGAACTATATCCGTTTCTAATTCCCATGGTAACGTTGGCCATACTAACTCATCATTATCTTGC
CAATCCATTAATAATTTGATTTTTTCATCGTCGCTTGATATCTTTTTATTACCTTCCTCGATACATGAAT
AACTATTCCCTACATTATTGCTCGTTACTTCTTCTCTGAAACAATTCAATATGAAATTTGTGTTCTTATC
TTCATCATCAATCACCACGTCTGGCATAATCTCCTCGAGTCTTGGCCATTCGATATCACTATCTGAACTA
AGGCTTCCCTTGGCCTCTATAGGTCCTGCCCAAGAATTTGGCACCTCTATCTTTGCTAGATCTTCTTGCA
TTAATTCCATGGCACTATCACAAGCTGGCATATTTGTACAACACAATGCTTCTTTTTCTAATAAGTTTGA
CTTTTTATTTTTTGGTCGACTAATCGATGATTTTTTAATTGGCTTCGGTATACCTTTTTTAGCCAAATCA
ACTACGGCTTTAGGTAACTTCTCGTCGCTTGGTATCCTTAAGCTATCAACTTTTCGACTTAGATGAGAGT
TCCAATAGTTTTTTATCTCATTGTCTGTTCTACCTGATAAATGTTCTGCTATAAGCGACCATCTGTTACC
CAAAGTTGCATGTAACTTTATAATTATATCTTCCTCTTGAGAAGTAATGTTCCCTCTCTTGAGATCAGAC
CTCAAATAATTAATCCATCGTAGTCTACAACTCTTTCCGCATCTCAATAATCCGGCATTTTTAGGTAACG
ACCTCCAAGAGCCTTCTCCATTAGAAATAATATAATTAGTGAGAATTTGATCTTCTTCTGCAGTCCATCT
GCCTCTCTTGATGCCCACTTTTTCACAACAAGGTGTTCTTCCCATTCGAGACCACTCATCGCCCAATCAC
TAGTGAATTCGCGGCCGCCCTGCAGGTCGACCATATGGGAGAGCTCCCAACGCGTTGGATGCATAGCTTG
AGTATTCTATAGTGTCACCTAAATAGCTTGGCGTAATCATGGTCATAGCTGTTTCCTGTGTGAAATTGTT
ATCCGCTCACAATTCCACACAACATACGAGCCGGAAGCATAAAGTGTAAAGCCTGGGGTGCCTAATGAGT
GAGCTAACTCACATTAATTGCGTTGCGCTCACTGCCCGCTTTCCAGTCGGGAAACCTGTCGTGCCAGCTG
CATTAATGAATCGGCCAACGCGCGGGGAGAGGCGGTTTGCGTATTGGGCGCTCTTCCGCTTCCTCGCTCA
CTGACTCGCTGCGCTCGGTCGTTCGGCTGCGGCGAGCGGTATCAGCTCACTCAAAGGCGGTAATACGGTT
ATCCACAGAATCAGGGGATAACGCAGGAAAGAACATGTGAGCAAAAGGCCAGCAAAAGGCCAGGAACCGT
AAAAAGGCCGCGTTGCTGGCGTTTTTCCATAGGCTCCGCCCCCCTGACGAGCATCACAAAAATCGACGCT
CAAGTCAGAGGTGGCGAAACCCGACAGGACTATAAAGATACCAGGCGTTTCCCCCTGGAAGCTCCCTCGT
GCGCTCTCCTGTTCCGACCCTGCCGCTTACCGGATACCTGTCCGCCTTTCTCCCTTCGGGAAGCGTGGCG
CTTTCTCATAGCTCACGCTGTAGGTATCTCAGTTCGGTGTAGGTCGTTCGCTCCAAGCTGGGCTGTGTGC
ACGAACCCCCCGTTCAGCCCGACCGCTGCGCCTTATCCGGTAACTATCGTCTTGAGTCCAACCCGGTAAG
ACACGACTTATCGCCACTGGCAGCAGCCACTGGTAACAGGATTAGCAGAGCGAGGTATGTAGGCGGTGCT
ACAGAGTTCTTGAAGTGGTGGCCTAACTACGGCTACACTAGAAGAACAGTATTTGGTATCTGCGCTCTGC
TGAAGCCAGTTACCTTCGGAAAAAGAGTTGGTAGCTCTTGATCCGGCAAACAAACCACCGCTGGTAGCGG
TGGTTTTTTTGTTTGCAAGCAGCAGATTACGCGCAGAAAAAAAGGATCTCAAGAAGATCCTTTGATCTTT
TCTACGGGGTCTGACGCTCAGTGGAACGAAAACTCACGTTAAGGGATTTTGGTCATGAGATTATCAAAAA
GGATCTTCACCTAGATCCTTTTAAATTAAAAATGAAGTTTTAAATCAATCTAAAGTATATATGAGTAAAC
TTGGTCTGACAGTTACCAATGCTTAATCAGTGAGGCACCTATCTCAGCGATCTGTCTATTTCGTTCATCC
ATAGTTGCCTGACTCCCCGTCGTGTAGATAACTACGATACGGGAGGGCTTACCATCTGGCCCCAGTGCTG
CAATGATACCGCGCGACCCACGCTCACCGGCTCCAGATTTATCAGCAATAAACCAGCCAGCCGGAAGGGC
CGAGCGCAGAAGTGGTCCTGCAACTTTATCCGCCTCCATCCAGTCTATTAATTGTTGCCGGGAAGCTAGA
GTAAGTAGTTCGCCAGTTAATAGTTTGCGCAACGTTGTTGCCATTGCTACAGGCATCGTGGTGTCACGCT
CGTCGTTTGGTATGGCTTCATTCAGCTCCGGTTCCCAACGATCAAGGCGAGTTACATGATCCCCCATGTT
GTGCAAAAAAGCGGTTAGCTCCTTCGGTCCTCCGATCGTTGTCAGAAGTAAGTTGGCCGCAGTGTTATCA
CTCATGGTTATGGCAGCACTGCATAATTCTCTTACTGTCATGCCATCCGTAAGATGCTTTTCTGTGACTG
GTGAGTACTCAACCAAGTCATTCTGAGAATAGTGTATGCGGCGACCGAGTTGCTCTTGCCCGGCGTCAAT
ACGGGATAATACCGCGCCACATAGCAGAACTTTAAAAGTGCTCATCATTGGAAAACGTTCTTCGGGGCGA
AAACTCTCAAGGATCTTACCGCTGTTGAGATCCAGTTCGATGTAACCCACTCGTGCACCCAACTGATCTT
CAGCATCTTTTACTTTCACCAGCGTTTCTGGGTGAGCAAAAACAGGAAGGCAAAATGCCGCAAAAAAGGG
AATAAGGGCGACACGGAAATGTTGAATACTCATACTCTTCCTTTTTCAATATTATTGAAGCATTTATCAG
GGTTATTGTCTCATGAGCGGATACATATTTGAATGTATTTAGAAAAATAAACAAATAGGGGTTCCGCGCA
CATTTCCCCGAAAAGTGCCACCTGATGCGGTGTGAAATACCGCACAGATGCGTAAGGAGAAAATACCGCA
TCAGGAAATTGTAAGCGTTAATATTTTGTTAAAATTCGCGTTAAATTTTTGTTAAATCAGCTCATTTTTT
AACCAATAGGCCGAAATCGGCAAAATCCCTTATAAATCAAAAGAATAGACCGAGATAGGGT
[37 nt withheld, positions 3492-3528]
AAAGAACGTGGACTCCAACGTCAAAGGGCGAAAAACCGTCTATCAGGGCGCTGGCCCACTACGTGAACCA
TCACCCT
[91 nt withheld, positions 3606-3696]
G
[124 nt withheld, positions 3698-3821]
CCATTCGCCATTCAGGCTGCGCAACTGTTGGGAAGGGCGATCGGTGCGGGCCTCTTCGCTATTACGCCAG
CTGGCGAAAGGGGGATGTGCTGCAAGGCGATTAAGTTGGGTAACGCCAGGGTTTTCCCAGTCACGACGTT
GTAAAACGACGGCCAGTGAATTGTAATACGACTCACTATAGGGCGAATTGGGCCCGACGTCGCATGCTCC
CGGCCGCCATGGCGGCCGCGGGAATTCGATTGGGCGATGAGTGGT
