>Addgene plasmid #68199 | pMyb12 (GB0075) | addgene partial sequence | sequence record 125716 | SP6 5'-ATTTAGGTGACACTATAG-3'
CCATATGGTCGACCTGCAGGCGGCCGCGAATTCACTAGTGATTGGGCGATGAGTGGTCTCGAATGGGAAG
AACACCTTGTTGTGAAAAAGTGGGCATCAAGAGAGGCAGATGGACTGCAGAAGAAGATCAAATTCTCACT
AATTATATTATTTCTAATGGAGAAGGCTCTTGGAGGTCGTTACCTAAAAATGCCGGATTATTGAGATGCG
GAAAGAGTTGTAGACTACGATGGATTAATTATTTGAGGTCTGATCTCAAGAGAGGGAACATTACTTCTCA
AGAGGAAGATATAATTATAAAGTTACATGCAACTTTGGGTAACAGATGGTCGCTTATAGCAGAACATTTA
TCAGGTAGAACAGACAATGAGATAAAAAACTATTGGAACTCTCATCTAAGTCGAAAAGTTGATAGCTTAA
GGATACCAAGCGACGAGAAGTTACCTAAAGCCGTAGTTGATTTGGCTAAAAAAGGTATACCGAAGCCAAT
TAAAAAATCATCGATTAGTCGACCAAAAAATAAAAAGTCAAACTTATTAGAAAAAGAAGCATTGTGTTGT
ACAAATATGCCAGCTTGTGATAGTGCCATGGAATTAATGCAAGAAGATCTAGCAAAGATAGAGGTGCCAA
ATTCTTGGGCAGGACCTATAGAGGCCAAGGGAAGCCTTAGTTCAGATAGTGATATCGAATGGCCAAGACT
CGAGGAGATTATGCCAGACGTGGTGATTGATGATGAAGATAAGAACACAAATTTCATATTGAATTGTTTC
AGAGAAGAAGTAACGAGCAATAATGTAGGGAATAGTTATTCATGTATCGAGGAAGGTAAT
