>Addgene plasmid #68199 | pMyb12 (GB0075) | addgene partial sequence | sequence record 128051 | T7 5'-TAATACGACTCACTATAGGG-3'
CTCCGGCCGCCATGGCGGCCGCGGGAATTCGATTGGGCGATGAGTGGTCTCGAAGCTCAAGACAAAAGCC
AAGATACAATGGTACTATGATTTTGGTTATTAATTTCCATTGTTGTTGCTTCTTCATAATTATTATTATC
ATTGGTGCAATTTTGAAGTAAGTTAGTGTCAGTATCGTCCCATTGTGGCCAACTGGGAACTATATCCGTT
TCTAATTCCCATGGTAACGTTGGCCATACTAACTCATCATTATCTTGCCAATCCATTAATAATTTGATTT
TTTCATCGTCGCTTGATATCTTTTTATTACCTTCCTCGATACATGAATAACTATTCCCTACATTATTGCT
CGTTACTTCTTCTCTGAAACAATTCAATATGAAATTTGTGTTCTTATCTTCATCATCAATCACCACGTCT
GGCATAATCTCCTCGAGTCTTGGCCATTCGATATCACTATCTGAACTAAGGCTTCCCTTGGCCTCTATAG
GTCCTGCCCAAGAATTTGGCACCTCTATCTTTGCTAGATCTTCTTGCATTAATTCCATGGCACTATCACA
AGCTGGCATATTTGTACAACACAATGCTTCTTTTTCTAATAAGTTTGACTTTTTATTTTTTGGTCGACTA
ATCGATGATTTTTTAATTGGCTTCGGTATACCTTTTTTAGCCAAATCAACTACGGCTTTAGGTAACTTCT
CGTCGCTTGGTATCCTTAAGCTATCAACTTTTCGACTTAGATGAGAGTTCCAATAGTTTTTTATCTCATT
GTCTGTTCTACCTGATAAATGTTCTGCTATAAGCGACCATCTGTTACCCAAAGTTGCATGTAACTTTATA
ATTATATCTTCCTCTTGAGAAGTAATGTTCCCTCTCTTGAGATCAGACCTCAA
